>Addgene plasmid #99995 | pAS2-1-Brr2 | addgene full sequence | sequence record 192200 | Addgene NGS Result
GTAAAACGACGGCCAGTGCCAAGCTTTCGCGAGCTCGAGATCCCGAGCTTGCAAATTAAAGCCTTCGAGC
GTCCCAAAACCTTCTCAAGCAAGGTTTTCAGTATAATGTTACATGCGTACACGCGTCTGTACAGAAAAAA
AAGAAAAATTTGAAATATAAATAACGTTCTTAATACTAACATAACTATAAAAAAATAAATAGGGACCTAG
ACTTCAGGTTGTCTAACTCCTTCCTTTTCGGTTAGAGCGGATGTGGGGGGAGGGCGTGAATGTAAGCGTG
ACATAACTAATTACATGATATCGACAAAGGAAAAGGGGCCTGTTTACTCACAGGCTTTTTTCAAGTAGGT
AATTAAGTCGTTTCTGTCTTTTTCCTTCTTCAACCCACCAAAGGCCATCTTGGTACTTTTTTTTTTTTTT
TTTTTTTTTTTTTTTTTTTTTTTTTTTTTTTTTTTTTTTTTTTTTTTTTTTTTTTTTTTTTTTTTTTTTT
TTTTTTTTTTTTTTTTTTTTTTTTTTTTTTTTTTTTTTTTTTTTTTTTTTTTTTTTTTTTTTTTTTTTTT
TTTTTTTTTTTTTTTTTTTTTTTTTTTTTTTTTTTTTTTTTTTTTTTTTTTTTTTTTTTTTTTTTTTTTT
TTTTTTTTTTTTTTTTTTTTTTTTTTTTTTTTTTTTTTTTTTTTTTTTTTTTTTTTTTTTTTTTTTTTTT
TTTTTTTTTTTTTTTTTTTTTTTTTTTTTTTTTTTTTTTTTTTTTTTTTTTTTTTTTTTTTTTTGATAGA
AATAATACAGAAGTAGATGTTGAATTAGATTAAACTGAAGATATATAATTTATTGGAAAATACATAGAGT
TTTTGTTGATGCGCTTAAGCGATCAATTCAACAACACCACCAGCAGCTCTGATTTTTTCTTCAGCCAACT
TGGAGACGAATCTAGCTTTGACGATAACTGGAACATTTGGGATTCTACCCTTACCCAAGATCTTACCGTA
ACCGGCTGCCAAAGTGTCAATAACTGGAGCAGTTTCCTTAGAAGCAGATTTCAAGTATTGGTCTCTCTTG
TCTTCTGGGATCAATGTCCACAATTTGTCCAAGTTCAAGACTGGCTTCCAGAAATGAGCTTGTTGCTTGT
GGAAGTATCTCATACCAACCTTACCGAAATAACCTGGATGGTATTTATCCATGTTAATTCTGTGGTGATG
TTGACCACCGGCCATACCTCTACCACCGGGGTGCTTTCTGTGCTTACCGATACGACCTTTACCGGCTGAG
ACGTGACCTCTGTGCTTTCTAGTCTTAGTGAATCTGGAAGGCATTCTTGATTAGTTGGATGATTGTTCTG
GGATTTAATGCAAAAAAATCACTAAGAAGGAAAAAAATCAACGGAGAAAGCAAACGCCATCTTAAATATA
CGGGATACAGATGAAAGGTTTGAACCTATCTGGGAAAATACGCATTAAACAAGCGAAAAACTGCGAGGAA
AATTGTTTGCGTCTCTGCGGGCTATTCACGCGCCAGAGGAAAAATAGGAAAAATAACAGGCATTAGAAAA
ATAATTTTGATTTTGGTAATGTGTGGGTCCCTGGTGTACAGATGTTACATTGGTTACAGTACTCTTGTTT
TTGCTGTGTTTTTCGATGAATCTCCAAAATGGTTGTTAGCACATGGAAGAGTCACCGATGCTAAGTTATC
TCTATGTAAGCTACGTGGCGTGACTTTTGATGAAGCCGCACAAGAGATACAGGATTGGCAACTGCAAATA
GAATCTGGGGATCTAGATATCCTTTTGTTGTTTCCGGGTGTACAATATGGACTTCCTCTTTTCTGGCAAC
CAAACCCATACATCGGGATTCCTATAATACCTTCGTTGGTCTCCCTAACATGTAGGTGGCGGAGGGGAGA
TATACAATAGAACAGATACCAGACAAGACATAATGGGCTAAACAAGACTACACCAATTACACTGCCTCAT
TGATGGTGGTACATAACGAACTAATACTGTAGCCCTAGACTTGATAGCCATCATCATATCGAAGTTTCAC
TACCCTTTTTCCATTTGCCATCTATTGAAGTAATAATAGGCGCATGCAACTTCTTTTCTTTTTTTTTCTT
TTCTCTCTCCCCCGTTGTTGTCTCACCATATCCGCAATGACAAAAAAATGATGGAAGACACTAAAGGAAA
AAATTAACGACAAAGACAGCACCAACAGATGTCGTTGTTCCAGAGCTGATGAGGGGTATCTCGAAGCACA
CGAAACTTTTTCCTTCCTTCATTCACGCACACTACTCTCTAATGAGCAACGGTATACGGCCTTCCTTCCA
GTTACTTGAATTTGAAATAAAAAAAAGTTTGCTGTCTTGCTATCAAGTATAAATAGACCTGCAATTATTA
ATCTTTTGTTTCCTCGTCATTGTTCTCGTTCCCTTTCTTCCTTGTTTCTTTTTCTGCACAATATTTCAAG
CTATACCAAGCATACAATCAACTCCAAGCTTGAAGCAAGCCTCCTGAAAGATGAAGCTACTGTCTTCTAT
CGAACAAGCATGCGATATTTGCCGACTTAAAAAGCTCAAGTGCTCCAAAGAAAAACCGAAGTGCGCCAAG
TGTCTGAAGAACAACTGGGAGTGTCGCTACTCTCCCAAAACCAAAAGGTCTCCGCTGACTAGGGCACATC
TGACAGAAGTGGAATCAAGGCTAGAAAGACTGGAACAGCTATTTCTACTGATTTTTCCTCGAGAAGACCT
TGACATGATTTTGAAAATGGATTCTTTACAGGATATAAAAGCATTGTTAACAGGATTATTTGTACAAGAT
AATGTGAATAAAGATGCCGTCACAGATAGATTGGCTTCAGTGGAGACTGATATGCCTCTAACATTGAGAC
AGCATAGAATAAGTGCGACATCATCATCGGAAGAGAGTAGTAACAAAGGTCAAAGACAGTTGACTGTATC
GCCGGAATTGCAATACCCAGCTTTGACTCATATGGCCATGGAGGCCGAATTAGCTTTCACAAGTTTGTAC
AAAAAAGCAGGCTACAAAATGACTGAGCATGAAACGAAGGATAAGGCCAAAAAAATTAGAGAAATTTATC
GTTATGATGAGATGTCCAATAAGGTGTTGAAAGTTGATAAACGCTTTATGAATACCAGCCAAAATCCTCA
AAGGGATGCGGAAATATCACAACCAAAATCCATGAGTGGTAGAATTAGTGCTAAGGATATGGGACAGGGC
CTGTGCAATAACATTAATAAAGGACTAAAAGAAAATGATGTAGCCGTTGAAAAAACTGGAAAGAGCGCAT
CATTGAAAAAAATTCAGCAGCATAACACCATTTTGAATTCTTCCTCCGATTTCAGGTTACATTATTATCC
AAAGGATCCCTCAAATGTCGAAACTTACGAGCAGATTTTGCAGTGGGTTACAGAAGTTTTAGGCAATGAT
ATACCCCATGATCTTATTATTGGAACTGCTGATATATTCATCAGACAATTGAAAGAAAATGAGGAAAATG
AGGATGGTAATATTGAAGAGCGAAAGGAAAAGATCCAGCATGAGCTAGGCATCAATATAGACTCCCTGAA
GTTTAACGAATTAGTTAAACTTATGAAAAACATTACCGATTATGAAACACATCCTGACAATAGCAATAAA
CAAGCAGTAGCAATTCTTGCCGATGATGAAAAATCAGATGAAGAAGAAGTAACAGAAATGTCCAACAATG
CTAATGTTCTTGGGGGAGAAATCAATGATAATGAAGATGATGATGAGGAATATGATTACAATGACGTTGA
AGTCAATTCTAAAAAAAAAAACAAGAGGGCATTGCCAAACATTGAAAACGATATAATTAAACTCTCCGAT
AGTAAAACAAGTAATATCGAGAGCGTTCCGATATACTCAATCGATGAATTTTTTTTGCAGAGAAAACTTC
GGTCAGAGCTTGGTTACAAGGATACCTCTGTAATACAAGACCTGTCAGAAAAAATTTTGAATGATATTGA
AACACTTGAGCATAATCCAGTAGCGTTGGAGCAGAAGTTGGTTGATCTGCTTAAATTCGAGAATATATCA
CTGGCTGAATTTATTCTCAAGAATAGATCTACAATTTTTTGGGGCATACGACTGGCGAAGAGCACAGAGA
ATGAAATACCGAACTTAATAGAGAAAATGGTTGCAAAAGGTTTGAATGATCTTGTGGAACAGTATAAATT
TAGAGAAACTACACACTCAAAGCGTGAACTCGATTCCGGTGACGACCAGCCACAGTCTTCGGAAGCAAAA
AGAACAAAATTCAGTAATCCAGCAATACCGCCCGTCATAGATTTGGAAAAGATTAAATTCGACGAAAGTT
CTAAATTAATGACCGTGACAAAAGTATCCCTACCGGAAGGATCATTCAAAAGGGTGAAACCACAATATGA
CGAAATACATATTCCAGCTCCTAGCAAACCTGTTATTGATTATGAGTTGAAAGAAATTACTTCTCTACCA
GATTGGTGTCAGGAGGCGTTTCCTTCATCGGAAACAACGTCCTTAAACCCTATACAATCAAAGGTTTTTC
ACGCAGCATTTGAAGGTGATTCAAACATGCTAATATGTGCACCCACTGGTTCAGGTAAGACGAATATCGC
GTTATTGACGGTATTGAAAGCCTTATCCCATCATTATAACCCGAAAACTAAGAAATTAAACCTTTCTGCA
TTTAAAATTGTTTATATAGCACCCTTGAAAGCCTTAGTACAGGAACAAGTCCGAGAATTTCAAAGGAGGT
TGGCTTTTCTAGGTATAAAAGTCGCTGAATTGACTGGTGATTCTAGGCTTAGTAGAAAGCAAATTGACGA
GACGCAGGTTTTGGTGTCTACGCCAGAGAAATGGGACATAACTACTAGAAATTCAAATAATTTGGCCATC
GTAGAACTTGTTCGTTTGTTGATTATAGATGAAATACATTTGTTACATGATGACAGGGGACCAGTATTGG
AAAGCATCGTGGCTAGGACATTTTGGGCTTCCAAATATGGCCAGGAATACCCCAGAATAATAGGCCTTTC
TGCCACCTTACCAAATTATGAGGATGTCGGTAGGTTTTTAAGAGTTCCGAAGGAAGGATTGTTTTATTTT
GACTCCTCATTTAGACCGTGTCCTCTATCTCAACAGTTTTGTGGCATTAAGGAACGGAACTCCTTGAAAA
AGCTGAAGGCTATGAATGATGCTTGTTATGAAAAGGTATTGGAATCCATCAATGAAGGTAATCAAATAAT
CGTGTTTGTTCATTCTCGAAAAGAAACATCACGAACAGCAACATGGTTGAAAAATAAATTTGCTGAAGAG
AACATTACTCATAAATTAACCAAAAATGATGCAGGATCGAAGCAGATTTTAAAGACAGAAGCAGCCAACG
TACTCGATCCAAGTCTACGAAAGTTGATTGAAAGCGGTATAGGGACGCATCACGCAGGGCTGACCAGAAG
TGACAGATCCTTATCTGAAGATTTATTTGCAGACGGGTTGTTGCAAGTATTGGTATGCACTGCGACGTTA
GCATGGGGTGTTAATCTACCTGCTCATACAGTGATTATAAAAGGAACAGATGTCTATTCACCTGAAAAGG
GGTCCTGGGAACAACTTTCTCCACAAGATGTACTTCAAATGTTAGGTAGAGCAGGCAGACCGAGATATGA
CACATTTGGCGAGGGTATTATAATAACAGACCAATCGAATGTTCAATATTATCTCTCGGTTTTAAATCAA
CAATTACCAATAGAATCGCAATTTGTTTCAAAATTAGTTGACAACTTAAATGCAGAAGTTGTCGCGGGTA
ACATTAAGTGCAGGAATGATGCTGTGAATTGGTTGGCGTATACTTACCTATATGTCAGAATGTTAGCTTC
CCCTATGCTTTACAAAGTACCTGATATTTCAAGTGATGGGCAATTGAAAAAGTTTAGAGAAAGCTTAGTC
CATTCGGCCCTATGCATTTTAAAAGAACAAGAGTTGGTGTTATATGATGCTGAAAATGATGTAATTGAGG
CGACCGATCTAGGAAATATAGCGTCGTCATTTTACATAAATCATGCTTCCATGGATGTTTACAATAGAGA
GTTAGATGAACATACAACTCAGATTGATCTTTTTAGAATATTCTCAATGTCGGAAGAGTTTAAGTACGTA
TCGGTGAGATATGAAGAGAAAAGAGAACTAAAACAACTTCTAGAGAAAGCACCCATTCCTATCAGAGAAG
ATATTGATGATCCTTTAGCAAAAGTGAATGTACTACTGCAGTCTTATTTTTCCCAGCTAAAGTTCGAAGG
TTTTGCACTTAATTCTGATATAGTGTTTATTCACCAAAATGCTGGTAGGTTATTGCGTGCTATGTTTGAA
ATATGCTTGAAGAGAGGATGGGGACATCCCACACGGATGTTGTTAAATCTTTGCAAATCTGCCACAACTA
AAATGTGGCCAACAAACTGTCCTTTAAGACAGTTTAAAACATGCCCTGTCGAAGTGATTAAAAGGCTGGA
AGCCTCTACAGTACCGTGGGGAGATTATCTACAGCTAGAAACACCTGCCGAAGTTGGTCGTGCAATCAGA
TCTGAAAAATATGGAAAACAGGTTTACGATTTATTGAAAAGATTTCCCAAAATGTCCGTAACATGCAACG
CTCAGCCAATTACCCGTAGCGTTATGAGGTTCAACATTGAAATAATAGCCGACTGGATATGGGATATGAA
TGTACACGGTTCCCTTGAACCTTTTTTGCTCATGCTAGAAGACACTGATGGTGATTCAATACTTTATTAT
GACGTACTATTCATCACTCCAGATATAGTTGGTCATGAATTTACCTTATCCTTTACTTATGAGTTAAAGC
AGCACAATCAAAATAACTTACCACCTAATTTCTTCCTTACTTTGATATCAGAAAATTGGTGGCACAGTGA
ATTCGAGATTCCAGTTTCCTTCAATGGATTTAAACTTCCGAAAAAATTTCCTCCTCCTACTCCCCTTCTG
GAGAATATTAGTATTTCAACATCAGAGCTTGGCAATGATGATTTTTCCGAAGTATTTGAATTTAAAACTT
TCAACAAGATTCAGAGCCAGGTCTTCGAGTCTCTCTACAATTCGAATGACTCGGTCTTTGTAGGTTCAGG
AAAGGGCACAGGTAAAACAGCTATGGCTGAATTAGCACTGTTAAATCATTGGAGACAGAATAAAGGAAGA
GCGGTTTATATCAATCCGTCTGGGGAAAAAATTGATTTTTTGCTATCTGATTGGAATAAAAGGTTCTCTC
ATCTTGCTGGTGGTAAGATAATAAATAAGCTAGGAAATGATCCTTCACTAAATTTAAAATTATTAGCAAA
AAGCCATGTTCTCTTGGCTACCCCCGTGCAATTTGAGCTTTTGTCACGTCGTTGGAGACAAAGGAAGAAC
ATCCAAAGTTTAGAATTAATGATATATGATGACGCTCATGAGATTAGCCAAGGTGTTTACGGTGCTGTGT
ATGAAACGCTAATTTCTAGAATGATATTTATAGCAACCCAACTTGAAAAGAAAATTCGATTTGTTTGCCT
TTCGAACTGTTTGGCAAATGCTCGTGATTTTGGTGAATGGGCTGGTATGACGAAGTCAAACATCTACAAC
TTTTCTCCAAGCGAAAGAATTGAGCCTCTTGAAATTAATATTCAGTCATTTAAAGATGTTGAGCACATAT
CATTCAATTTTTCGATGCTTCAAATGGCATTTGAAGCATCTGCTGCTGCAGCGGGAAATCGTAATTCCAG
TTCGGTGTTCTTACCATCTAGAAAGGATTGTATGGAAGTTGCGTCTGCATTTATGAAGTTTTCAAAAGCA
ATTGAATGGGATATGTTGAACGTTGAAGAAGAGCAAATTGTACCATACATTGAAAAGTTAACAGATGGTC
ATCTAAGAGCACCTTTAAAACACGGTGTTGGTATTTTGTATAAGGGGATGGCATCAAATGATGAAAGAAT
TGTGAAAAGGTTATACGAATATGGTGCGGTATCGGTTTTACTCATTTCTAAGGATTGTTCTGCATTCGCT
TGTAAAACTGATGAAGTGATTATTTTAGGAACCAACCTTTATGATGGTGCAGAGCATAAATATATGCCAT
ATACCATAAATGAACTTCTAGAAATGGTGGGACTAGCTAGTGGTAACGATTCAATGGCAGGCAAGGTTTT
AATTTTGACAAGTCACAACATGAAGGCCTACTACAAAAAATTCTTAATTGAGCCTTTGCCTACTGAGAGT
TACCTACAGTATATTATTCATGATACTCTGAACAACGAGATAGCAAATTCTATTATACAAAGCAAACAAG
ATTGTGTTGACTGGTTTACATATTCGTATTTCTATCGTCGTATCCATGTGAATCCAAGCTATTATGGCGT
AAGGGATACGTCTCCACATGGAATTTCAGTTTTTTTGAGTAATTTAGTTGAAACTTGTTTGAATGACTTA
GTTGAATCATCCTTCATTGAAATTGACGATACAGAAGCTGAAGTAACCGCAGAAGTTAATGGAGGAGATG
ATGAAGCAACTGAAATCATTTCTACCTTGAGCAACGGGCTAATTGCTTCTCACTATGGCGTATCATTTTT
TACTATTCAGTCATTCGTTTCTTCTTTATCGAATACGTCAACGCTCAAAAACATGCTGTATGTTCTTTCA
ACAGCAGTAGAATTCGAAAGTGTTCCACTCAGAAAAGGAGACAGAGCATTACTTGTCAAATTAAGTAAAA
GACTACCATTGAGATTCCCTGAACACACCTCTTCTGGTTCGGTGAGCTTTAAAGTTTTCTTATTGTTACA
AGCATATTTTTCACGTCTTGAATTACCTGTCGACTTTCAAAATGATTTAAAAGACATTCTAGAAAAGGTT
GTTCCACTAATTAACGTAGTGGTTGATATCCTTTCAGCAAACGGGTATTTGAATGCTACTACCGCCATGG
ATTTGGCGCAGATGTTGATTCAGGGTGTATGGGACGTTGATAATCCGTTGAGACAGATTCCACACTTCAA
CAACAAAATTTTGGAAAAATGTAAAGAAATTAACGTCGAGACGGTCTATGATATAATGGCCCTTGAGGAT
GAAGAGAGGGATGAAATTTTAACGCTTACTGATTCACAGCTTGCGCAGGTCGCCGCGTTTGTTAACAATT
ACCCCAACGTTGAACTTACTTATTCGTTGAATAATTCTGATTCGTTAATTTCAGGTGTAAAACAGAAAAT
TACCATTCAATTGACAAGAGATGTTGAACCTGAGAACTTACAAGTAACATCTGAAAAGTATCCGTTTGAT
AAGCTAGAAAGTTGGTGGTTGGTTTTAGGTGAAGTATCTAAAAAAGAGCTTTATGCGATCAAGAAAGTTA
CTTTAAATAAAGAGACTCAGCAATATGAATTGGAATTTGACACTCCGACATCTGGTAAACATAACTTAAC
AATTTGGTGTGTCTGTGATTCATATCTTGACGCAGATAAAGAGTTGTCCTTTGAAATAAATGTGAAAAAC
CCAGCTTTCTTGTACAAAGTGGTGAGTCGACCTGCAGCCAAGCTAATTCCGGGCGAATTTCTTATGATTT
ATGATTTTTATTATTAAATAAGTTATAAAAAAAATAAGTGTATACAAATTTTAAAGTGACTCTTAGGTTT
TAAAACGAAAATTCTTATTCTTGAGTAACTCTTTCCTGTAGGTCAGGTTGCTTTCTCAGGTATAGCATGA
GGTCGCTCTTATTGACCACACCTCTACCGGCATGCAAGCTTGGCGTAATCATGGTCATAGCTGTTTCCTG
TGTGAAATTGTTATCCGCTCACAATTCCACACAACATACGAGCCGGAAGCATAAAGTGTAAAGCCTGGGG
TGCCTAATGAGTGAGCTAACTCACATTAATTGCGTTGCGCTCACTGCCCGCTTTCCAGTCGGGAAACCTG
TCGTGCCAGCTGCATTAATGAATCGGCCAACGCGCGGGGAGAGGCGGTTTGCGTATTGGGCGCTCTTCCG
CTTCCTCGCTCACTGACTCGCTGCGCTCGGTCGTTCGGCTGCGGCGAGCGGTATCAGCTCACTCAAAGGC
GGTAATACGGTTATCCACAGAATCAGGGGATAACGCAGGAAAGAACATGTGAGCAAAAGGCCAGCAAAAG
GCCAGGAACCGTAAAAAGGCCGCGTTGCTGGCGTTTTTCCATAGGCTCCGCCCCCCTGACGAGCATCACA
AAAATCGACGCTCAAGTCAGAGGTGGCGAAACCCGACAGGACTATAAAGATACCAGGCGTTTCCCCCTGG
AAGCTCCCTCGTGCGCTCTCCTGTTCCGACCCTGCCGCTTACCGGATACCTGTCCGCCTTTCTCCCTTCG
GGAAGCGTGGCGCTTTCTCATAGCTCACGCTGTAGGTATCTCAGTTCGGTGTAGGTCGTTCGCTCCAAGC
TGGGCTGTGTGCACGAACCCCCCGTTCAGCCCGACCGCTGCGCCTTATCCGGTAACTATCGTCTTGAGTC
CAACCCGGTAAGACACGACTTATCGCCACTGGCAGCAGCCACTAGTAACAGGATTAGCAGAGCGAGGTAT
GTAGGCGGTGCTACAGAGTTCTTGAAGTGGTGGCCTAACTACGGCTACACTAGAAGAACAGTATTTGGTA
TCTGCGCTCTGCTGAAGCCAGTTACCTTCGGAAAAAGAGTTGGTAGCTCTTGATCCGGCAAACAAACCAC
CGCTGGTAGCGGTGGTTTTTTTGTTTGCAAGCAGCAGATTACGCGCAGAAAAAAAGGATCTCAAGAAGAT
CCTTTGATCTTTTCTACGGGGTCTGACGCTCAGTGGAACGAAAACTCACGTTAAGGGATTTTGGTCATGA
GATTATCAAAAAGGATCTTCACCTAGATCCTTTTAAATTAAAAATGAAGTTTTAAATCAATCTAAAGTAT
ATATGAGTAAACTTGGTCTGACAGTTACCAATGCTTAATCAGTGAGGCACCTATCTCAGCGATCTGTCTA
TTTCGTTCATCCATAGTTGCCTGACTCCCCGTCGTGTAGATAACTACGATACGGGAGGGCTTACCATCTG
GCCCCAGTGCTGCAATGATACCGCGAGACCCACGCTCACCGGCTCCAGATTTATCAGCAATAAACCAGCC
AGCCGGAAGGGCCGAGCGCAGAAGTGGTCCTGCAACTTTATCCGCCTCCATCCAGTCTATTAATTGTTGC
CGGGAAGCTAGAGTAAGTAGTTCGCCAGTTAATAGTTTGCGCAACGTTGTTGCCATTGCTACAGGCATCG
TGGTGTCACGCTCGTCGTTTGGTATGGCTTCATTCAGCTCCGGTTCCCAACGATCAAGGCGAGTTACATG
ATCCCCCATGTTGTGCAAAAAAGCGGTTAGCTCCTTCGGTCCTCCGATCGTTGTCAGAAGTAAGTTGGCC
GCAGTGTTATCACTCATGGTTATGGCAGCACTGCATAATTCTCTTACTGTCATGCCATCCGTAAGATGCT
TTTCTGTGACTGGTGAGTACTCAACCAAGTCATTCTGAGAATAGTGTATGCGGCGACCGAGTTGCTCTTG
CCCGGCGTCAATACGGGATAATACCGCGCCACATAGCAGAACTTTAAAAGTGCTCATCATTGGAAAACGT
TCTTCGGGGCGAAAACTCTCAAGGATCTTACCGCTGTTGAGATCCAGTTCGATGTAACCCACTCGTGCAC
CCAACTGATCTTCAGCATCTTTTACTTTCACCAGCGTTTCTGGGTGAGCAAAAACAGGAAGGCAAAATGC
CGCAAAAAAGGGAATAAGGGCGACACGGAAATGTTGAATACTCATACTCTTCCTTTTTCAATATTATTGA
AGCATTTATCAGGGTTATTGTCTCATGAGCGGATACATATTTGAATGTATTTAGAAAAATAAACAAATAG
GGGTTCCGCGCACATTTCCCCGAAAAGTGCCACCTGAACGAAGCATCTGTGCTTCATTTTGTAGAACAAA
AATGCAACGCGAGAGCGCTAATTTTTCAAACAAAGAATCTGAGCTGCATTTTTACAGAACAGAAATGCAA
CGCGAAAGCGCTATTTTACCAACGAAGAATCTGTGCTTCATTTTTGTAAAACAAAAATGCAACGCGAGAG
CGCTAATTTTTCAAACAAAGAATCTGAGCTGCATTTTTACAGAACAGAAATGCAACGCGAGAGCGCTATT
TTACCAACAAAGAATCTATACTTCTTTTTTGTTCTACAAAAATGCATCCCGAGAGCGCTATTTTTCTAAC
AAAGCATCTTAGATTACTTTTTTTCTCCTTTGTGCGCTCTATAATGCAGTCTCTTGATAACTTTTTGCAC
TGTAGGTCCGTTAAGGTTAGAAGAAGGCTACTTTGGTGTCTATTTTCTCTTCCATAAAAAAAGCCTGACT
CCACTTCCCGCGTTTACTGATTACTAGCGAAGCTGCGGGTGCATTTTTTCAAGATAAAGGCATCCCCGAT
TATATTCTATACCGATGTGGATTGCGCATACTTTGTGAACAGAAAGTGATAGCGTTGATGATTCTTCATT
GGTCAGAAAATTATGAACGGTTTCTTCTATTTTGTCTCTATATACTACGTATAGGAAATGTTTACATTTT
CGTATTGTTTTCGATTCACTCTATGAATAGTTCTTACTACAATTTTTTTGTCTAAAGAGTAATACTAGAG
ATAAACATAAAAAATGTAGAGGTCGAGTTTAGATGCAAGTTCAAGGAGCGAAAGGTGGATGGGTAGGTTA
TATAGGGATATAGCACAGAGATATATAGCAAAGAGATACTTTTGAGCAATGTTTGTGGAAGCGGTATTCG
CAATATTTTAGTAGCTCGTTACAGTCCGGTGCGTTTTTGGTTTTTTGAAAGTGCGTCTTCAGAGCGCTTT
TGGTTTTCAAAAGCGCTCTGAAGTTCCTATACTTTCTAGAGAATAGGAACTTCGGAATAGGAACTTCAAA
GCGTTTCCGAAAACGAGCGCTTCCGAAAATGCAACGCGAGCTGCGCACATACAGCTCACTGTTCACGTCG
CACCTATATCTGCGTGTTGCCTGTATATATATATACATGAGAAGAACGGCATAGTGCGTGTTTATGCTTA
AATGCGTACTTATATGCGTCTATTTATGTAGGATGAAAGGTAGTCTAGTACCTCCTGTGATATTATCCCA
TTCCATGCGGGGTATCGTATGCTTCCTTCAGCACTACCCTTTAGCTGTTCTATATGCTGCCACTCCTCAA
TTGGATTAGTCTCATCCTTCAATGCTATCATTTCCTTTGATATTGGATCATACTAAGAAACCATTATTAT
CATGACATTAACCTATAAAAATAGGCGTATCACGAGGCCCTTTCGTCTCGCGCGTTTCGGTGATGACGGT
GAAAACCTCTGACACATGCAGCTCCCGGAGACGGTCACAGCTTGTCTGTAAGCGGATGCCGGGAGCAGAC
AAGCCCGTCAGGGCGCGTCAGCGGGTGTTGGCGGGTGTCGGGGCTGGCTTAACTATGCGGCATCAGAGCA
GATTGTACTGAGAGTGCACCATAGATCAACGACATTACTATATATATAATATAGGAAGCATTTAATAGAA
CAGCATCGTAATATATGTGTACTTTGCAGTTATGACGCCAGATGGCAGTAGTGGAAGATATTCTTTATTG
AAAAATAGCTTGTCACCTTACGTACAATCTTGATCCGGAGCTTTTCTTTTTTTGCCGATTAAGAATTAAT
TCGGTCGAAAAAAGAAAAGGAGAGGGCCAAGAGGGAGGGCATTGGTGACTATTGAGCACGTGAGTATACG
TGATTAAGCACACAAAGGCAGCTTGGAGTATGTCTGTTATTAATTTCACAGGTAGTTCTGGTCCATTGGT
GAAAGTTTGCGGCTTGCAGAGCACAGAGGCCGCAGAATGTGCTCTAGATTCCGATGCTGACTTGCTGGGT
ATTATATGTGTGCCCAATAGAAAGAGAACAATTGACCCGGTTATTGCAAGGAAAATTTCAAGTCTTGTAA
AAGCATATAAAAATAGTTCAGGCACTCCGAAATACTTGGTTGGCGTGTTTCGTAATCAACCTAAGGAGGA
TGTTTTGGCTCTGGTCAATGATTACGGCATTGATATCGTCCAACTGCATGGAGATGAGTCGTGGCAAGAA
TACCAAGAGTTCCTCGGTTTGCCAGTTATTAAAAGACTCGTATTTCCAAAAGACTGCAACATACTACTCA
GTGCAGCTTCACAGAAACCTCATTCGTTTATTCCCTTGTTTGATTCAGAAGCAGGTGGGACAGGTGAACT
TTTGGATTGGAACTCGATTTCTGACTGGGTTGGAAGGCAAGAGAGCCCCGAAAGCTTACATTTTATGTTA
GCTGGTGGACTGACGCCAGAAAATGTTGGTGATGCGCTTAGATTAAATGGCGTTATTGGTGTTGATGTAA
GCGGAGGTGTGGAGACAAATGGTGTAAAAGACTCTAACAAAATAGCAAATTTCGTCAAAAATGCTAAGAA
ATAGGTTATTACTGAGTAGTATTTATTTAAGTATTGTTTGTGCACTTGCCGATCTATGCGGTGTGAAATA
CCGCACAGATGCGTAAGGAGAAAATACCGCATCAGGAAATTGTAAGCGTTAATATTTTGTTAAAATTCGC
GTTAAATTTTTGTTAAATCAGCTCATTTTTTAACCAATAGGCCGAAATCGGCAAAATCCCTTATAAATCA
AAAGAATAGACCGAGATAGGGT
[37 nt withheld, positions 14723-14759]
AAAGAACGTGGACTCCAACGTCAAAGG
[49 nt withheld, positions 14787-14835]
T
[91 nt withheld, positions 14837-14927]
G
[124 nt withheld, positions 14929-15052]
CCATTCGCCATTCAGGCTGCGCAACTGTTGGGAAGGGCGATCGGTGCGGGCCTCTTCGCTATTACGCCAG
CTGGCGAAAGGGGGATGTGCTGCAAGGCGATTAAGTTGGGTAACGCCAGGGTTTTCCCAGTCACGACGTT
Features (pLannotate 1.2.2; 25 found; start..end, strand, type, name):
     51..298     -  terminator     CYC1 terminator: S. cerevisiae CYC1; transcription terminator for CYC1
    327..404     -  CDS            CYC1 (fragment): CYC1_YEAST - Experimental evidence at protein level: Swiss-Prot protein existence level 1. Electron carrier protein. The oxidized form of the cytochrome c heme group can accept an electron from the heme group of the cytochrome c1 subunit of ubiquinol-cytochrome c oxidoreductase. Cytochrome c then transfers this electron to the dinuclear copper A center (CU(A)) of the COX2 subunit of cytochrome oxidase, the final protein carrier in the mitochondrial electron-transport chain. Isoform 1 (CYC1) is the predominant cytochrome c during aerobic/normoxic growth. From Saccharomyces cerevisiae (strain AT
    858..1304    -  CDS            RPL28: RL28_YEAST - Also known as CYH2. Experimental evidence at protein level: Swiss-Prot protein existence level 1. Component of the ribosome, a large ribonucleoprotein complex responsible for the synthesis of proteins in the cell. The small ribosomal subunit (SSU) binds messenger RNAs (mRNAs) and translates the encoded message by selecting cognate aminoacyl-transfer RNA (tRNA) molecules. The large subunit (LSU) contains the ribosomal catalytic site termed the peptidyl transferase center (PTC), which catalyzes the formation of peptide bonds, thereby polymerizing the amino acids delivered by tRNAs i
   1586..1762    +  CDS            VPS73 (fragment): VPS73_YEAST - Experimental evidence at protein level: Swiss-Prot protein existence level 1. May be involved in vacuolar protein sorting. From Saccharomyces cerevisiae (strain ATCC 204508 / S288c) (Baker's yeast).
   1769..2473    +  promoter       ADH1 promoter: S. cerevisiae ADH1; promoter for alcohol dehydrogenase 1
   2501..2941    +  CDS            GAL4 DNA binding domain: DNA binding domain of the GAL4 transcriptional activator; Saccharomyces cerevisiae GAL4 (truncated)
   2999..3023    +  protein_bind   attB1: mutant version of attB; recombination site for the Gateway® BP reaction BP Clonase™
   3029..9517    +  CDS            BRR2: BRR2_YEAST - Also known as RSS1, SNU246. Experimental evidence at protein level: Swiss-Prot protein existence level 1. RNA helicase that plays an essential role in pre-mRNA splicing as component of the U5 snRNP and U4/U6-U5 tri-snRNP complexes. Involved in spliceosome assembly, activation and disassembly. Mediates changes in the dynamic network of RNA-RNA interactions in the spliceosome. Catalyzes the ATP-dependent unwinding of U4/U6 RNA duplices, an essential step in the assembly of a catalytically active spliceosome. From Saccharomyces cerevisiae (strain ATCC 204508 / S288c) (Baker's yeast).
   9519..9543    -  protein_bind   attB2: mutant version of attB; recombination site for the Gateway® BP reaction BP Clonase™
   9573..9760    +  terminator     ADH1 terminator: S. cerevisiae ADH1; transcription terminator for the S. cerevisiae alcohol dehydrogenase 1 (ADH1) gene
   9806..9828    -  protein_bind   lac operator (fragment): The lac repressor binds to the lac operator to inhibit transcription in E. coli. This inhibition can be relieved by adding lactose or isopropyl-β-D-thiogalactopyranoside (IPTG). lac repressor encoded by lacI
   9832..9862    -  promoter       lac promoter: promoter for the E. coli lac operon
   9877..9898    -  protein_bind   CAP binding site: CAP binding activates transcription in the presence of cAMP. E. coli catabolite activator protein
   9911..10003   -  CDS            lacI (fragment): lac repressor; lacI; The lac repressor binds to the lac operator to inhibit transcription in E. coli. This inhibition can be relieved by adding lactose or isopropyl-β-D-thiogalactopyranoside (IPTG).
  10186..10774   -  rep_origin     ori: high-copy-number ColE1/pMB1/pBR322/pUC origin of replication
  10945..11805   -  CDS            AmpR: β-lactamase; bla; confers resistance to ampicillin, carbenicillin, and related antibiotics
  11806..11910   -  promoter       AmpR promoter: bla
  11937..13279   -  rep_origin     2μ ori: yeast 2μ plasmid origin of replication
  13347..13382   +  CDS            rop (fragment): Rop protein, which maintains plasmids at low copy number; rop
  13484..13533   +  misc_feature   bom (fragment): basis of mobility region from pBR322
  13672..13819   +  promoter       TRP1 promoter: S. cerevisiae TRP1
  13820..14494   +  CDS            TRP1: phosphoribosylanthranilate isomerase, required for tryptophan biosynthesis; S. cerevisiae TRP1; yeast auxotrophic marker
  14545..14596   +  misc_feature   bom (fragment): basis of mobility region from pBR322
  14624..15052   -  rep_origin     f1 ori (sequence partly withheld): f1 bacteriophage origin of replication; arrow indicates direction of (+) strand synthesis
  15056..18      -  CDS            lacZα (fragment) (across the origin): LacZα fragment of β-galactosidase; lacZ fragment
