[The description below was written by a language model from this plasmid's Addgene catalogue record and pLannotate feature annotations shown in this document.]
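Description:
pAS2-1-Brr2 is a yeast two-hybrid "bait" plasmid built on the pAS2-1 backbone, a yeast expression shuttle vector of about 15.2 kb in this sequenced form. In E. coli it replicates from a high-copy ColE1/pUC-type origin and is selected with ampicillin through the β-lactamase gene. An f1 origin and remnants of lac, rop and bom sequences are also annotated as backbone carry-over. In Saccharomyces cerevisiae it is maintained episomally by the 2μ origin and selected by tryptophan prototrophy through the TRP1 marker with its own promoter. The backbone also carries RPL28 (CYH2). In strains with a resistant chromosomal allele, this gene confers cycloheximide sensitivity, which allows counter-selection for cells that have lost the bait plasmid. A CYC1 terminator and short CYC1 and VPS73 fragments flank this region.

The payload is the full-length S. cerevisiae BRR2 open reading frame, which encodes the RNA helicase of the U5 snRNP and U4/U6-U5 tri-snRNP that unwinds U4/U6 duplexes during spliceosome activation. It was introduced by Gateway recombination and is therefore bracketed by attB1 and attB2 sites. It lies downstream of the GAL4 DNA-binding domain, so the protein is produced as an N-terminal GAL4 DBD fusion under the ADH1 promoter, with the ADH1 terminator ending the transcript. When this bait is co-expressed with a prey protein fused to an activation domain, an interaction reconstitutes a functional GAL4-type activator and switches on reporter genes in the host strain. The associated publication indicates that the plasmid was used for protein–protein interaction mapping of the yeast small-subunit processome.
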