Addgene plasmid #99995: pAS2-1-Brr2
Purpose: Express yeast Brr2 with Y2H binding domain fusion
Depositing lab: Susan Baserga. Depositing organization: Yale University. Publication: The SSU processome interactome in Saccharomyces cerevisiae reveals potential new protein subcomplexes. Vincent NG, Charette JM, Baserga SJ. RNA. 2017 Oct 20. pii: rna.062927.117. doi: 10.1261/rna.062927.117. PubMed 29054886.
Backbone
  Vector backbone: pAS2-1
  Vector type: Yeast Expression
Growth in bacteria
  Bacterial resistance: Ampicillin, 100 μg/mL
  Growth temperature: 37°C
  Growth strain: DH5alpha
  Copy number: High Copy
Gene/Insert
  Gene/Insert name: Brr2
  Species: S. cerevisiae (budding yeast)
  Entrez Gene: BRR2 (a.k.a. YER172C, PRP44, RSS1, SLT22, SNU246)
  Tag / fusion protein: Y2H binding domain (N terminal on backbone)
  Cloning method: Gateway Cloning
Terms and licenses: Academic/Nonprofit Terms; Industry Terms: Not Available to Industry
How to cite: pAS2-1-Brr2 was a gift from Susan Baserga (Addgene plasmid # 99995 ; http://n2t.net/addgene:99995 ; RRID:Addgene_99995)
