>Addgene plasmid #99995 | pAS2-1-Brr2 | depositor partial sequence | sequence record 182746 | pAS2-1
GAACGAAGCATCTGTGCTTCATTTTGTAGAACAAAAATGCAACGCGAGAGCGCTAATTTTTCAAACAAAG
AATCTGAGCTGCATTTTTACAGAACAGAAATGCAACGCGAAAGCGCTATTTTACCAACGAAGAATCTGTG
CTTCATTTTTGTAAAACAAAAATGCAACGCGAGAGCGCTAATTTTTCAAACAAAGAATCTGAGCTGCATT
TTTACAGAACAGAAATGCAACGCGAGAGCGCTATTTTACCAACAAAGAATCTATACTTCTTTTTTGTTCT
ACAAAAATGCATCCCGAGAGCGCTATTTTTCTAACAAAGCATCTTAGATTACTTTTTTTCTCCTTTGTGC
GCTCTATAATGCAGTCTCTTGATAACTTTTTGCACTGTAGGTCCGTTAAGGTTAGAAGAAGGCTACTTTG
GTGTCTATTTTCTCTTCCATAAAAAAAGCCTGACTCCACTTCCCGCGTTTACTGATTACTAGCGAAGCTG
CGGGTGCATTTTTTCAAGATAAAGGCATCCCCGATTATATTCTATACCGATGTGGATTGCGCATACTTTG
TGAACAGAAAGTGATAGCGTTGATGATTCTTCATTGGTCAGAAAATTATGAACGGTTTCTTCTATTTTGT
CTCTATATACTACGTATAGGAAATGTTTACATTTTCGTATTGTTTTCGATTCACTCTATGAATAGTTCTT
ACTACAATTTTTTTGTCTAAAGAGTAATACTAGAGATAAACATAAAAAATGTAGAGGTCGAGTTTAGATG
CAAGTTCAAGGAGCGAAAGGTGGATGGGTAGGTTATATAGGGATATAGCACAGAGATATATAGCAAAGAG
ATACTTTTGAGCAATGTTTGTGGAAGCGGTATTCGCAATATTTTAGTAGCTCGTTACAGTCCGGTGCGTT
TTTGGTTTTTTGAAAGTGCGTCTTCAGAGCGCTTTTGGTTTTCAAAAGCGCTCTGAAGTTCCTATACTTT
CTAGAGAATAGGAACTTCGGAATAGGAACTTCAAAGCGTTTCCGAAAACGAGCGCTTCCGAAAATGCAAC
GCGAGCTGCGCACATACAGCTCACTGTTCACGTCGCACCTATATCTGCGTGTTGCCTGTATATATATATA
CATGAGAAGAACGGCATAGTGCGTGTTTATGCTTAAATGCGTACTTATATGCGTCTATTTATGTAGGATG
AAAGGTAGTCTAGTACCTCCTGTGATATTATCCCATTCCATGCGGGGTATCGTATGCTTCCTTCAGCACT
ACCCTTTAGCTGTTCTATATGCTGCCACTCCTCAATTGGATTAGTCTCATCCTTCAATGCTATCATTTCC
TTTGATATTGGATCATATTAAGAAACCATTATTATCATGACATTAACCTATAAAAATAGGCGTATCACGA
GGCCCTTTCGTCTCGCGCGTTTCGGTGATGACGGTGAAAACCTCTGACACATGCAGCTCCCGGAGACGGT
CACAGCTTGTCTGTAAGCGGATGCCGGGAGCAGACAAGCCCGTCAGGGCGCGTCAGCGGGTGTTGGCGGG
TGTCGGGGCTGGCTTAACTATGCGGCATCAGAGCAGATTGTACTGAGAGTGCACCATAGATCAACGACAT
TACTATATATATAATATAGGAAGCATTTAATAGACAGCATCGTAATATATGTGTACTTTGCAGTTATGAC
GCCAGATGGCAGTAGTGGAAGATATTCTTTATTGAAAAATAGCTTGTCACCTTACGTACAATCTTGATCC
GGAGCTTTTCTTTTTTTGCCGATTAAGAATTAATTCGGTCGAAAAAAGAAAAGGAGAGGGCCAAGAGGGA
GGGCATTGGTGACTATTGAGCACGTGAGTATACGTGATTAAGCACACAAAGGCAGCTTGGAGTATGTCTG
TTATTAATTTCACAGGTAGTTCTGGTCCATTGGTGAAAGTTTGCGGCTTGCAGAGCACAGAGGCCGCAGA
ATGTGCTCTAGATTCCGATGCTGACTTGCTGGGTATTATATGTGTGCCCAATAGAAAGAGAACAATTGAC
CCGGTTATTGCAAGGAAAATTTCAAGTCTTGTAAAAGCATATAAAAATAGTTCAGGCACTCCGAAATACT
TGGTTGGCGTGTTTCGTAATCAACCTAAGGAGGATGTTTTGGCTCTGGTCAATGATTACGGCATTGATAT
CGTCCAACTGCATGGAGATGAGTCGTGGCAAGAATACCAAGAGTTCCTCGGTTTGCCAGTTATTAAAAGA
CTCGTATTTCCAAAAGACTGCAACATACTACTCAGTGCAGCTTCACAGAAACCTCATTCGTTTATTCCCT
TGTTTGATTCAGAAGCAGGTGGGACAGGTGAACTTTTGGATTGGAACTCGATTTCTGACTGGGTTGGAAG
GCAAGAGAGCCCCGAAAGCTTACATTTTATGTTAGCTGGTGGACTGACGCCAGAAAATGTTGGTGATGCG
CTTAGATTAAATGGCGTTATTGGTGTTGATGTAAGCGGAGGTGTGGAGACAAATGGTGTAAAAGACTCTA
ACAAAATAGCAAATTTCGTCAAAAATGCTAAGAAATAGGTTATTACTGAGTAGTATTTATTTAAGTATTG
TTTGTGCACTTGCCGATCTATGCGGTGTGAAATACCGCACAGATGCGTAAGGAGAAAATACCGCATCAGG
AAATTGTAAACGTTAATATTTTGTTAAAATTCGCGTTAAATTTTTGTTAAATCAGCTCATTTTTTAACCA
ATAGGCCGAAATCGGCAAAATCCCTTATAAATCAAAAGAATAGACCGAGATAGGGT
[37 nt withheld, positions 2787-2823]
AAAGAACGTGGACTCCAACGTCAAAGG
[49 nt withheld, positions 2851-2899]
T
[91 nt withheld, positions 2901-2991]
G
[124 nt withheld, positions 2993-3116]
CGCGCCATTCGCCATTCAGGCTGCGCAACTGTTGGGAAGGGCGATCGGTGCGGGCCTCTTCGCTATTACG
CCAGCTGGCGAAAGGGGGATGTGCTGCAAGGCGATTAAGTTGGGTAACGCCAGGGTTTTCCCAGTCACGA
CGTTGTAAAACGACGGCCAGTCGTCCAAGCTTTCGCGAGCTCGAGATCCCGAGCTTTGCAAATTAAAGCC
TTCGAGCGTCCCAAAACCTTCTCAAGCAAGGTTTTCAGTATAATGTTACATGCGTACACGCGTCTGTACA
GAAAAAAAAGAAAAATTTGAAATATAAATAACGTTCTTAATACTAACATAACTATAAAAAAATAAATAGG
GACCTAGACTTCAGGTTGTCTAACTCCTTCCTTTTCGGTTAGAGCGGATGTGGGGGGAGGGCGTGAATGT
AAGCGTGACATAACTAATTACATGATATCGACAAAGGAAAAGGGGCCTGTTTACTCACAGGCTTTTTTCA
AGTAGGTAATTAAGTCGTTTCTGTCTTTTTCCTTCTTCAACCCACCAAAGGCCATCTTGGTACTTTTTTT
TTTTTTTTTTTTTTTTTTTTTTTTTTTTTTTTTTTTTTTTTTTTTTTTTTTTTTTTTTTTTTTTTTTTTT
TTTTTTTTTTTTTTTTTCATAGAAATAATACAGAAGTAGATGTTGAATTAGATTAAACTGAAGATATATA
ATTTATTGGAAAATACATAGAGCTTTTTGTTGATGCGCTTAAGCGATCAATTCAACAACACCACCAGCAG
CTCTGATTTTTTCTTCAGCCAACTTGGAGACGAATCTAGCTTTGACGATAACTGGAACATTTGGGATTCT
ACCCTTACCCAAGATCTTACCGTAACCGGCTGCCAAAGTGTCAATAACTGGAGCAGTTTCCTTAGAAGCA
GATTTCAAGTATTGGTCTCTCTTGTCTTCTGGGATCAATGTCCACAATTTGTCCAAGTTCAAGACTGGCT
TCCAGAAATGAGCTTGTTGCTTGTGGAAGTATCTCATACCAACCTTACCGAAATAACCTGGATGGTATTT
ATCCATGTTAATTCTGTGGTGATGTTGACCACCGGCCATACCTCTACCACCGGGGTGCTTTCTGTGCTTA
CCGATACGACCTTTACCGGCTGAGACGTGACCTCTGTGCTTTCTAGTCTTAGTGAATCTGGAAGGCATTC
TTGATTAGTTGGATGATTGTTCTGGGATTTAATGCAAAAAAATCACTAAGAAGGAAAAAAATCAACGGAG
AAAGCAAACGCCATCTTAAATATACGGGATACAGATGAAAGGTTTGAACCTATCTGGGAAAATACGCATT
AAACAAGCGAAAAACTGCGAGGAAAATTGTTTGCGTCTCTGCGGGCTATTCACGCGCCAGAGGAAAATAG
GAAAAATAACAGGGCATTAGAAAAATAATTTTGATTTTGGTAATGTGTGGGTCCCTGGTGTACAGATGTT
ACATTGGTTACAGTACTCTTGTTTTTGCTGTGTTTTTCGATGAATCTCCAAAATGGTTGTTAGCACATGG
AAGAGTCACCGATGCTAAGTTATCTCTATGTAAGCTACGTGGCGTGACTTTTGATGAAGCCGCACAAGAG
ATACAGGATTGGCAACTGCAAATAGAATCTGGGGATCTAGATATCCTTTTGTTGTTTCCGGGTGTACAAT
ATGGACTTCCTCTTTTCTGGCAACCAAACCCATACATCGGGATTCCTATAATACCTTCGTTGGTCTCCCT
AACATGTAGGTGGCGGAGGGGAGATATACAATAGAACAGATACCAGACAAGACATAATGGGCTAAACAAG
ACTACACCAATTACACTGCCTCATTGATGGTGGTACATAACGAACTAATACTGTAGCCCTAGACTTGATA
GCCATCATCATATCGAAGTTTCACTACCCTTTTTCCATTTGCCATCTATTGAAGTAATAATAGGCGCATG
CAACTTCTTTTCTTTTTTTTTCTTTTCTCTCTCCCCCGTTGTTGTCTCACCATATCCGCAATGACAAAAA
AAATGATGGAAGACACTAAAGGAAAAAATTAACGACAAAGACAGCACCAACAGATGTCGTTGTTCCAGAG
CTGATGAGGGGTATCTTCGAACACACGAAACTTTTTCCTTCCTTCATTCACGCACACTACTCTCTAATGA
GCAACGGTATACGGCCTTCCTTCCAGTTACTTGAATTTGAAATAAAAAAAGTTTGCCGCTTTGCTATCAA
GTATAAATAGACCTGCAATTATTAATCTTTTGTTTCCTCGTCATTGTTCTCGTTCCCTTTCTTCCTTGTT
TCTTTTTCTGCACAATATTTCAAGCTATACCAAGCATACAATCAACTCCAAGCTTGAAGCAAGCCTCCTG
AAAGATGAAGCTACTGTCTTCTATCGAACAAGCATGCGATATTTGCCGACTTAAAAAGCTCAAGTGCTCC
AAAGAAAAACCGAAGTGCGCCAAGTGTCTGAAGAACAACTGGGAGTGTCGCTACTCTCCCAAAACCAAAA
GGTCTCCGCTGACTAGGGCACATCTGACAGAAGTGGAATCAAGGCTAGAAAGACTGGAACAGCTATTTCT
ACTGATTTTTCCTCGAGAAGACCTTGACATGATTTTGAAAATGGATTCTTTACAGGATATAAAAGCATTG
TTAACAGGATTATTTGTACAAGATAATGTGAATAAAGATGCCGTCACAGATAGATTGGCTTCAGTGGAGA
CTGATATGCCTCTAACATTGAGACAGCATAGAATAAGTGCGACATCATCATCGGAAGAGAGTAGTAACAA
AGGTCAAAGACAGTTGACTGTATCGCCGGTATTGCAATACCCAGCTTTGACTCATATGGCCATGGAGGCC
GAATTCCCGGGGATCCGTCGACCTGCAGCCAAGCTAATTCCGGGCGAATTTCTTATGATTTATGATTTTT
ATTATTAAATAAGTTATAAAAAAAATAAGTGTATACAAATTTTAAAGTGACTCTTAGGTTTTAAAACGAA
AATTCTTGTTCTTGAGTAACTCTTTCCTGTAGGTCAGGTTGCTTTCTCAGGTATAGCATGAGGTCGCTCT
TATTGACCACACCTCTACCGGCATGCAAGCTTGGCGTAATCATGGTCATAGCTGTTTCCTGTGTGAAATT
GTTATCCGCTCACAATTCCACACAACATACGAGCCGGAAGCATAAAGTGTAAAGCCTGGGGTGCCTAATG
AGTGAGGTAACTCACATTAATTGCGTTGCGCTCACTGCCCGCTTTCCAGTCGGGAAACCTGTCGTGCCAG
CTGGATTAATGAATCGGCCAACGCGCGGGGAGAGGCGGTTTGCGTATTGGGCGCTCTTCCGCTTCCTCGC
TCACTGACTCGCTGCGCTCGGTCGTTCGGCTGCGGCGAGCGGTATCAGCTCACTCAAAGGCGGTAATACG
GTTATCCACAGAATCAGGGGATAACGCAGGAAAGAACATGTGAGCAAAAGGCCAGCAAAAGGCCAGGAAC
CGTAAAAAGGCCGCGTTGCTGGCGTTTTTCCATAGGCTCCGCCCCCCTGACGAGCATCACAAAAATCGAC
GCTCAAGTCAGAGGTGGCGAAACCCGACAGGACTATAAAGATACCAGGCGTTTCCCCCTGGAAGCTCCCT
CGTGCGCTCTCCTGTTCCGACCCTGCCGCTTACCGGATACCTGTCCGCCTTTCTCCCTTCGGGAAGCGTG
GCGCTTTCTCATAGCTCACGCTGTAGGTATCTCAGTTCGGTGTAGGTCGTTCGCTCCAAGCTGGGCTGTG
TGCACGAACCCCCCGTTCAGCCCGACCGCTGCGCCTTATCCGGTAACTATCGTCTTGAGTCCAACCCGGT
AAGACACGACTTATCGCCACTGGCAGCAGCCACTAGTAACAGGATTAGCAGAGCGAGGTATGTAGGCGGT
GCTACAGAGTTCTTGAAGTGGTGGCCTAACTACGGCTACACTAGAAGGACAGTATTTGGTATCTGCGCTC
TGCTGAAGCCAGTTACCTTCGGAAAAAGAGTTGGTAGCTCTTGATCCGGCAAACAAACCACCGCTGGTAG
CGGTGGTTTTTTTGTTTGCAAGCAGCAGATTACGCGCAGAAAAAAAGGATCTCAAGAAGATCCTTTGATC
TTTTCTACGGGGTCTGACGCTCAGTGGAACGAAAACTCACGTTAAGGGATTTTGGTCATGAGATTATCAA
AAAGGATCTTCACCTAGATCCTTTTAAATTAAAAATGAAGTTTTAAATCAATCTAAAGTATATATGAGTA
AACTTGGTCTGACAGTTACCAATGCTTAATCAGTGAGGCACCTATCTCAGCGATCTGTCTATTTCGTTCA
TCCATAGTTGCCTGACTCCCCGTCGTGTAGATAACTACGATACGGGAGGGCTTACCATCTGGCCCCAGTG
CTGCAATGATACCGCGAGACCCACGCTCACCGGCTCCAGATTTATCAGCAATAAACCAGCCAGCCGGAAG
GGCCGAGCGCAGAAGTGGTCCTGCAACTTTATCCGCCTCCATCCAGTCTATTAATTGTTGCCGGGAAGCT
AGAGTAAGTAGTTCGCCAGTTAATAGTTTGCGCAACGTTGTTGCCATTGCTACAGGCATCGTGGTGTCAC
GCTCGTCGTTTGGTATGGCTTCATTCAGCTCCGGTTCCCAACGATCAAGGCGAGTTACATGATCCCCCAT
GTTGTGCAAAAAAGCGGTTAGCTCCTTCGGTCCTCCGATCGTTGTCAGAAGTAAGTTGGCCGCAGTGTTA
TCACTCATGGTTATGGCAGCACTGCATAATTCTCTTACTGTCATGCCATCCGTAAGATGCTTTTCTGTGA
CTGGTGAGTACTCAACCAAGTCATTCTGAGAATAGTGTATGCGGCGACCGAGTTGCTCTTGCCCGGCGTC
AATACGGGATAATACCGCGCCACATAGCAGAACTTTAAAAGTGCTCATCATTGGAAAACGTTCTTCGGGG
CGAAAACTCTCAAGGATCTTACCGCTGTTGAGATCCAGTTCGATGTAACCCACTCGTGCACCCAACTGAT
CTTCAGCATCTTTTACTTTCACCAGCGTTTCTGGGTGAGCAAAAACAGGAAGGCAAAATGCCGCAAAAAA
GGGAATAAGGGCGACACGGAAATGTTGAATACTCATACTCTTCCTTTTTCAATATTATTGAAGCATTTAT
CAGGGTTATTGTCTCATGAGCGGATACATATTTGAATGTATTTAGAAAAATAAACAAATAGGGGTTCCGC
GCACATTTCCCCGAAAAGTGCCACCT
